>Addgene plasmid #43400 | II-GTCC | depositor partial sequence | sequence record 58665 | II-GTCC sequence 426 bps
CGTCTCGCTTAACCCCAGAGCAGGTCGTGGCAATCGCGAGCAATAACGGCGGAAAACAGGCTTTGGAAAC
GGTGCAGAGGCTCCTTCCAGTGCTGTGCCAAGCGCACGGACTCACCCCAGAGCAGGTCGTGGCCATTGCC
TCGAATGGAGGGGGCAAACAGGCGTTGGAAACCGTACAACGATTGCTGCCGGTGCTGTGCCAAGCGCACG
GCCTCACCCCAGAGCAGGTCGTGGCGATCGCAAGCCACGACGGAGGAAAGCAAGCCTTGGAAACAGTACA
GAGGCTGTTGCCTGTGCTGTGCCAAGCGCACGGATTAACCCCAGAGCAGGTCGTGGCGATCGCAAGCCAC
GACGGAGGAAAGCAAGCCTTGGAAACAGTACAGAGGCTGTTGCCTGTGCTGTGCCAAGCGCACGGGCTCA
GAGACG
