>Addgene plasmid #43400 | II-GTCC | addgene partial sequence | sequence record 60913 | M13-F20 5'-TGTAAAACGACGGCCAGT-3'
CTATAGGGCGAATTGGGCCCTCTAGATGCATGCTCGAGCGGCCGCCAGTGTGATGGATATCTGCAGAATT
CGCCCTTGCCGTCCTAGCGCGTCTCGCTTAACCCCAGAGCAGGTCGTGGCAATCGCGAGCAATAACGGCG
GAAAACAGGCTTTGGAAACGGTGCAGAGGCTCCTTCCAGTGCTGTGCCAAGCGCACGGACTCACCCCAGA
GCAGGTCGTGGCCATTGCCTCGAATGGAGGGGGCAAACAGGCGTTGGAAACCGTACAACGATTGCTGCCG
GTGCTGTGCCAAGCGCACGGCCTCACCCCAGAGCAGGTCGTGGCGATCGCAAGCCACGACGGAGGAAAGC
AAGCCTTGGAAACAGTACAGAGGCTGTTGCCTGTGCTGTGCCAAGCGCACGGATTAACCCCAGAGCAGGT
CGTGGCGATCGCAAGCCACGACGGAGGAAAGCAAGCCTTGGAAACAGTACAGAGGCTGTTGCCTGTGCTG
TGCCAAGCGCACGGGCTCAGAGACGTGGGCACAGGAAAGAAGGGCGAATTCCAGCACACTGGCGGCCGTT
ACTAGTGGATCCGAGCTCGGTACCAAGCTTGATGCATAGCTTGAGTATTCTATAGTGTCACCTAAATAGC
TTGGCGTAATCATGGTCATAGCTGTTTCCTGTGTGAAATTGTTATCCGCTCACAATTCCACACAACATAC
GAGCCGGAAGCATAAAGTGTAAAGCCTGGGGTGCCTAATGAGTGAGCTAACTCACATTAATTGCGTTGCG
CTCACTGCCCGCTTTCCAGTCGGGAAACCTGTCGTGCCAGCTGCATTAATGAATCGGCCAACGCGCGGGG
AGAGGCGGTTTGCGTATTGGGCGCTCTTCCGCTTCCTCGCTCACTGACTCGCTGCGCTCGGTCGTTCGGC
TGCGGCGAGCGGTATCAGCTCACTCAAAGGCGGTAATACGGTTATCCACAGAATCAGG
