[The description below was written by a language model from this plasmid's Addgene catalogue record.]
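Description:
II-GTCC is a bacterial cloning plasmid built on the commercial pCRII-TOPO backbone (about 4 kb without insert), carrying a 426 bp synthetic insert introduced by TOPO cloning. It is a high-copy plasmid maintained in E. coli and is selectable with both ampicillin and kanamycin, consistent with the dual resistance markers of this backbone. The insert sits between the T7 and M13-reverse priming sites, which are the sites listed for sequencing across it. No feature table is supplied, so the positions of the origin, resistance genes and other backbone elements cannot be described beyond what the catalogue fields imply.

The record does not spell out what the insert encodes, giving only its name, synthetic origin and length. The plasmid was deposited in connection with a TALEN genome-editing system developed for generating human stem cell-based disease models. In that context the name plausibly denotes a pre-assembled block of four TALE repeat modules recognising the bases G, T, C and C, with "II" marking its position in an ordered assembly; the insert size is roughly what four TALE repeats would occupy. This interpretation is an inference from the name and publication title, not something stated in the record. The plasmid contains no stated eukaryotic promoter, tag or reporter and is classed purely as a cloning vector, so it is best understood as a storage and source plasmid for a modular part. That part would be excised or amplified and combined with others to build full-length TALEN constructs, and the plasmid is not itself an expression construct.
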