Addgene plasmid #43400: II-GTCC
Depositing lab: Chad Cowan & Kiran Musunuru. Depositing organization: Harvard University. Publication: A TALEN Genome-Editing System for Generating Human Stem Cell-Based Disease Models. Ding Q, Lee YK, Schaefer EA, Peters DT, Veres A, Kim K, Kuperwasser N, Motola DL, Meissner TB, Hendriks WT, Trevisan M, Gupta RM, Moisan A, Banks E, Friesen M, Schinzel RT, Xia F, Tang A, Xia Y, Figueroa E, Wann A, Ahfeldt T, Daheron L, Zhang F, Rubin LL, Peng LF, Chung RT, Musunuru K, Cowan CA. Cell Stem Cell. 2012 Dec 12. pii: S1934-5909(12)00645-5. doi: 10.1016/j.stem.2012.11.011. PubMed 23246482.
Backbone
  Vector backbone: pCRII-TOPO
  Backbone manufacturer: Invitrogen
  Backbone size w/o insert (bp): 3973
  Vector type: Bacterial Cloning
Growth in bacteria
  Bacterial resistance: Ampicillin and Kanamycin, 100 & 50 μg/mL
  Growth temperature: 37°C
  Growth strain: Top10
  Copy number: High Copy
Gene/Insert
  Gene/Insert name: II-GTCC
  Species: Synthetic
  Insert size (bp): 426
  Cloning method: TOPO Cloning
  Sequencing primers: 5′ T7; 3′ M13-rev
Terms and licenses: Academic/Nonprofit Terms; Industry Terms: Not Available to Industry
How to cite: II-GTCC was a gift from Chad Cowan & Kiran Musunuru (Addgene plasmid # 43400 ; http://n2t.net/addgene:43400 ; RRID:Addgene_43400)
